Addgene plasmid #37341: pQC NLS YFP IX
Depositing lab: Connie Cepko. Depositing organization: Harvard Medical School. Publication: Conditional expression of the TVA receptor allows clonal analysis of descendents from Cre-expressing progenitor cells. Beier KT, Samson ME, Matsuda T, Cepko CL. Dev Biol. 2011 May 15;353(2):309-20. Epub 2011 Mar 21. 10.1016/j.ydbio.2011.03.004 PubMed 21397594.
Backbone
  Vector backbone: pQC
  Backbone manufacturer: clontech
  Backbone size w/o insert (bp): 6000
  Total vector size (bp): 7000
Growth in bacteria
  Bacterial resistance: Ampicillin, 100 μg/mL
  Growth temperature: 37°C
  Growth strain: DH5alpha
  Copy number: High Copy
Gene/Insert
  Gene/Insert name: NLS YFP
  Species: Synthetic
  Insert size (bp): 800
Terms and licenses: Academic/Nonprofit Terms; Industry Terms: Not Available to Industry
How to cite: pQC NLS YFP IX was a gift from Connie Cepko (Addgene plasmid # 37341 ; http://n2t.net/addgene:37341 ; RRID:Addgene_37341)
