[The description below was written by a language model from this plasmid's Addgene catalogue record and pLannotate feature annotations shown in this document.]
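Description:
pQC NLS YFP IX is a self-inactivating gammaretroviral (MMLV-based) expression vector built on the Clontech pQC backbone, about 7.1 kb in total. It is propagated in E. coli as a high-copy plasmid through a ColE1/pUC-type origin and selected with ampicillin via the β-lactamase gene. The viral genome is laid out in the usual pQC arrangement. A hybrid 5' end joins the CMV immediate early enhancer/promoter to a truncated Moloney murine sarcoma virus LTR, which drives strong transcription of genomic RNA in transfected packaging cells. It is followed by the Ψ packaging signal and a truncated gag segment lacking its start codon, which extends the packaging region. The 3' LTR carries a U3 deletion. After reverse transcription this deletion is copied to the 5' LTR of the provirus, silencing LTR-driven transcription so that expression in infected cells depends on the internal promoter.

The payload is an internal CMV enhancer/promoter driving a synthetic insert of roughly 800 bp described as NLS YFP. The feature table annotates the mammalian codon-optimized EYFP coding sequence but does not separately annotate the nuclear localization signal, which presumably accounts for part of the insert. Downstream of EYFP lies an EMCV IRES, but no second cistron is annotated after it; only a short env fragment precedes the 3' LTR. This suggests an empty IRES position available for a further gene, although the record does not say so explicitly. No mammalian selection marker is annotated, although an isolated SV40 promoter sits in the plasmid backbone. The associated publication concerns clonal lineage analysis of progenitor cell descendants, which is consistent with use of this vector to produce retrovirus that marks infected cells and their progeny with nuclear fluorescence.
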