Features (pLannotate 1.2.2; 19 found; start..end, strand, type, name):
    310..513     +  promoter       CMV promoter: human cytomegalovirus (CMV) immediate early promoter
    514..689     +  LTR            5' LTR (truncated): truncated long terminal repeat from Moloney murine sarcoma virus
    811..1085    +  misc_feature   MESV Ψ (fragment): packaging signal of murine embryonic stem cell virus
   1152..1568    +  CDS            gag (truncated): truncated Moloney murine leukemia virus (MMLV) gag gene lacking the start codon
   1605..1908    +  enhancer       CMV enhancer: human cytomegalovirus immediate early enhancer
   1981..1998    -  promoter       CMV promoter (fragment): human cytomegalovirus (CMV) immediate early promoter
   2061..2112    +  promoter       CMVd2 promoter: truncated human cytomegalovirus (CMV) immediate early promoter that yields moderately reduced expression relative to the full-length promoter
   2318..3037    +  CDS            EYFP: enhanced YFP mammalian codon-optimized
   3067..3639    +  misc_feature   IRES: internal ribosome entry site (IRES) of the encephalomyocarditis virus (EMCV)
   3659..3731    +  CDS            env (fragment): murine leukemia virus gPr80 envelope polyprotein precursor; env; proteolytically cleaved into gp70SU and p15TM subunits
   3773..4198    +  LTR            3' LTR (ΔU3): self-inactivating 3' long terminal repeat (LTR) from Moloney murine leukemia virus
   4267..4307    +  CDS            rop (fragment): Rop protein, which maintains plasmids at low copy number; rop
   4409..4447    +  misc_feature   bom (fragment): basis of mobility region from pBR322
   4464..4793    +  promoter       SV40 promoter: SV40 enhancer and early promoter
   4799..4900    +  misc_feature   bom (fragment): basis of mobility region from pBR322
   5086..5674    -  rep_origin     ori: high-copy-number ColE1/pMB1/pBR322/pUC origin of replication
   5845..6705    -  CDS            AmpR: β-lactamase; bla; confers resistance to ampicillin, carbenicillin, and related antibiotics
   6706..6810    -  promoter       AmpR promoter: bla
   6996..309     +  enhancer       CMV enhancer (across the origin): human cytomegalovirus immediate early enhancer
>Addgene plasmid #37341 | pQC NLS YFP IX | depositor full sequence | sequence record 46954 | pQC NLS YFP IX sequence 7067 bps
TCCGCGTTACATAACTTACGGTAAATGGCCCGCCTGGCTGACCGCCCAACGACCCCCGCCCATTGACGTC
AATAATGACGTATGTTCCCATAGTAACGCCAATAGGGACTTTCCATTGACGTCAATGGGTGGAGTATTTA
CGGTAAACTGCCCACTTGGCAGTACATCAAGTGTATCATATGCCAAGTACGCCCCCTATTGACGTCAATG
ACGGTAAATGGCCCGCTCTGGCATTATGCCCAGTACATGACCTTATGGGACTTTCCTACTTGGCAGTACA
TCTACGTATTAGTCATCGCTATTACCATGGTGATGCGGTTTTGGCAGTACATCAATGGGCGTGGATAGCG
GTTTGACTCACGGGGATTTCCAAGTCTCCACCCCATTGACGTCAATGGGAGTTTGTTTTGGCACCAAAAT
CAACGGGACTTTCCAAAATGTCGTAACAACTCCGCCCCATTGACGCAAATGGGCGGTAGGCGTGTACGGT
GGGAGGTCTATATAAGCAGAGCTCAATAAAAGAGCCCACAACCCCTCACTCGGCGCGCCAGTCTTCCGAT
AGACTGCGTCGCCCGGGTACCCGTATTCCCAATAAAGCCTCTTGCTGTTTGCATCCGAATCGTGGTCTCG
CTGTTCCTTGGGAGGGTCTCCTCTGAGTGATTGACTACCCACGACGGGGGTCTTTCATTTGGGGGCTCGT
CCGGGATTTGGAGACCCCTGCCCAGGGACCACCGACCCACCACCGGGAGGTAAGCTGGCCAGCAACTTAT
CTGTGTCTGTCCGATTGTCTAGTGTCTATGTTTGATGTTATGCGCCTGCGTCTGTACTAGTTAGCTAACT
AGCTCTGTATCTGGCGGACCCGTGGTGGAACTGACGAGTTCTGAACACCCGGCCGCAACCCTGGGAGACG
TCCCAGGGACTTTGGGGGCCGTTTTTGTGGCCCGACCTGAGGAAGGGAGTCGATGTGGAATCCGACCCCG
TCAGGATATGTGGTTCTGGTAGGAGACGAGAACCTAAAACAGTTCCCGCCTCCGTCTGAATTTTTGCTTT
CGGTTTGGAACCGAAGCCGCGCGTCTTGTCTGCTGCAGCGCTGCAGCATCGTTCTGTGTTGTCTCTGTCT
GACTGTGTTTCTGTATTTGTCTGAAAATTAGGGCCAGACTGTTACCACTCCCTTAAGTTTGACCTTAGGT
CACTGGAAAGATGTCGAGCGGATCGCTCACAACCAGTCGGTAGATGTCAAGAAGAGACGTTGGGTTACCT
TCTGCTCTGCAGAATGGCCAACCTTTAACGTCGGATGGCCGCGAGACGGCACCTTTAACCGAGACCTCAT
CACCCAGGTTAAGATCAAGGTCTTTTCACCTGGCCCGCATGGACACCCAGACCAGGTCCCCTACATCGTG
ACCTGGGAAGCCTTGGCTTTTGACCCCCCTCCCTGGGTCAAGCCCTTTGTACACCCTAAGCCTCCGCCTC
CTCTTCCTCCATCCGCCCCGTCTCTCCCCCTTGAACCTCCTCGTTCGACCCCGCCTCGATCCTCCCTTTA
TCCAGCCCTCACTCCTTCTCTAGGCGCCGGAATTGAAGATCTGGGGGATCGATCCTCTAGAGTCCGTTAC
ATAACTTACGGTAAATGGCCCGCCTGGCTGACCGCCCAACGACCCCCGCCCATTGACGTCAATAATGACG
TATGTTCCCATAGTAACGCCAATAGGGACTTTCCATTGACGTCAATGGGTGGAGTATTTACGGTAAACTG
CCCACTTGGCAGTACATCAAGTGTATCATATGCCAAGTACGCCCCCTATTGACGTCAATGACGGTAAATG
GCCCGCCTGGCATTATGCCCAGTACATGACCTTATGGGACTTTCCTACTTGGCAGTACATCTACGTATTA
GTCATCGCTATTACCATGGTGATGCGGTTTTGGCAGTACATCAATGGGCGTGAATAGCGGTTTGACTCAC
GGGGATTTCCAAGTCTCCACCCCATTGACGTCAATGGGAGTTTGTTTTGGCACCAAAATCAACGGGACTT
TCCAAAATGTCGTAACAACTCCGCCCCATTGACGCAAATGGGCGGTAGGCGTGTACGGTGGGAGGTCTAT
ATAAGCAGAGCTCGTTTAGTGAACCGTCAGATCGCCTGGAGACGCCATCCACGCTGTTTTGACCTCCATA
GAAGACACCGGGACCGATCCAGCCTCCGCGGCCGGGAACGGTGCATTGGAACGCTGCAGGAATTGATCCG
CGGCCGCACCGGTAGGCCTCGTACGCTTAATTAACGGATCCGCCACCATGACTGCTCCAAAGAAGAAGCG
TAAGGTAATGGTGAGCAAGGGCGAGGAGCTGTTCACCGGGGTGGTGCCCATCCTGGTCGAGCTGGACGGC
GACGTAAACGGCCACAAGTTCAGCGTGTCCGGCGAGGGCGAGGGCGATGCCACCTACGGCAAGCTGACCC
TGAAGTTCATCTGCACCACCGGCAAGCTGCCCGTGCCCTGGCCCACCCTCGTGACCACCTTCGGCTACGG
CCTGCAGTGCTTCGCCCGCTACCCCGACCACATGAAGCAGCACGACTTCTTCAAGTCCGCCATGCCCGAA
GGCTACGTCCAGGAGCGCACCATCTTCTTCAAGGACGACGGCAACTACAAGACCCGCGCCGAGGTGAAGT
TCGAGGGCGACACCCTGGTGAACCGCATCGAGCTGAAGGGCATCGACTTCAAGGAGGACGGCAACATCCT
GGGGCACAAGCTGGAGTACAACTACAACAGCCACAACGTCTATATCATGGCCGACAAGCAGAAGAACGGC
ATCAAGGTGAACTTCAAGATCCGCCACAACATCGAGGACGGCAGCGTGCAGCTCGCCGACCACTACCAGC
AGAACACCCCCATCGGCGACGGCCCCGTGCTGCTGCCCGACAACCACTACCTGAGCTACCAGTCCGCCCT
GAGCAAAGACCCCAACGAGAAGCGCGATCACATGGTCCTGCTGGAGTTCGTGACCGCCGCCGGGATCACT
CTCGGCATGGACGAGCTGTACAAGTAAAGCGGCCGCACTCCTCAGGTGGAATTCCGCCCCTCTCCCTCCC
CCCCCCCTAACGTTACTGGCCGAAGCCGCTTGGAATAAGGCCGGTGTGCGTTTGTCTATATGTTATTTTC
CACCATATTGCCGTCTTTTGGCAATGTGAGGGCCCGGAAACCTGGCCCTGTCTTCTTGACGAGCATTCCT
AGGGGTCTTTCCCCTCTCGCCAAAGGAATGCAAGGTCTGTTGAATGTCGTGAAGGAAGCAGTTCCTCTGG
AAGCTTCTTGAAGACAAACAACGTCTGTAGCGACCCTTTGCAGGCAGCGGAACCCCCCACCTGGCGACAG
GTGCCTCTGCGGCCAAAAGCCACGTGTATAAGATACACCTGCAAAGGCGGCACAACCCCAGTGCCACGTT
GTGAGTTGGATAGTTGTGGAAAGAGTCAAATGGCTCTCCTCAAGCGTATTCAACAAGGGGCTGAAGGATG
CCCAGAAGGTACCCCATTGTATGGGATCTGATCTGGGGCCTCGGTGCACATGCTTTACATGTGTTTAGTC
GAGGTTAAAAAACGTCTAGGCCCCCCGAACCACGGGGACGTGGTTTTCCTTTGAAAAACACGATGATAAG
CTTGATCACGCGTCTCGAGATATCAGTGGTCCAGGCTCTAGTTTTGACTCAACAATATCACCAGCTGAAG
CCTATAGAGTACGAGCCATAGATAAAATAAAAGATTTTATTTAGTCTCCAGAAAAAGGGGGGAATGAAAG
ACCCCACCTGTAGGTTTGGCAAGCTAGCTTAAGTAACGCCATTTTGCAAGGCATGGAAAAATACATAACT
GAGAATAGAGAAGTTCAGATCAAGGTCAGGAACAGATGGAACAGGGTCGACCCTAGAGAACCATCAGATG
TTTCCAGGGTGCCCCAAGGACCTGAAATGACCCTGTGCCTTATTTGAACTAACCAATCAGTTCGCTTCTC
GCTTCTGTTCGCGCGCTTCTGCTCCCCGAGCTCAATAAAAGAGCCCACAACCCCTCACTCGGGGCGCCAG
TCCTCCGATTGACTGAGTCGCCCGGGTACCCGTGTATCCAATAAACCCTCTTGCAGTTGCATCCGACTTG
TGGTCTCGCTGTTCCTTGGGAGGGTCTCCTCTGAGTGATTGACTACCCGTCAGCGGGGGTCTTTCATTTG
GGGGCTCGTCCGGGATCGGGAGACCCCTGCCCAGGGACCACCGACCCACCACCGGGAGGTAAGCTGGCTG
CCTCGCGCGTTTCGGTGATGACGGTGAAAACCTCTGACACATGCAGCTCCCGGAGACGGTCACAGCTTGT
CTGTAAGCGGATGCCGGGAGCAGACAAGCCCGTCAGGGCGCGTCAGCGGGTGTTGGCGGGTGTCGGGGCG
CAGCCATGACCCAGTCACGTAGCGATAGCGGAGTGTAGATCCGGCTGTGGAATGTGTGTCAGTTAGGGTG
TGGAAAGTCCCCAGGCTCCCCAGCAGGCAGAAGTATGCAAAGCATGCATCTCAATTAGTCAGCAACCAGG
TGTGGAAAGTCCCCAGGCTCCCCAGCAGGCAGAAGTATGCAAAGCATGCATCTCAATTAGTCAGCAACCA
TAGTCCCGCCCCTAACTCCGCCCATCCCGCCCCTAACTCCGCCCAGTTCCGCCCATTCTCCGCCCCATGG
CTGACTAATTTTTTTTATTTATGCAGAGGCCGAGGCCGCCTCGGCCTCTGAGCTATTCCAGAAGTAGTGA
GGAGGCTTTTTTGGAGGCCTAGGCTTTTGCAAAAAGCTTACTGGCTTAACTATGCGGCATCAGAGCAGAT
TGTACTGAGAGTGCACCATATGCGGTGTGAAATACCGCACAGATGCGTAAGGAGAAAATACCGCATCAGG
CGCTCTTCCGCTTCCTCGCTCACTGACTCGCTGCGCTCGGTCGTTCGGCTGCGGCGAGCGGTATCAGCTC
ACTCAAAGGCGGTAATACGGTTATCCACAGAATCAGGGGATAACGCAGGAAAGAACATGTGAGCAAAAGG
CCAGCAAAAGGCCAGGAACCGTAAAAAGGCCGCGTTGCTGGCGTTTTTCCATAGGCTCCGCCCCCCTGAC
GAGCATCACAAAAATCGACGCTCAAGTCAGAGGTGGCGAAACCCGACAGGACTATAAAGATACCAGGCGT
TTCCCCCTGGAAGCTCCCTCGTGCGCTCTCCTGTTCCGACCCTGCCGCTTACCGGATACCTGTCCGCCTT
TCTCCCTTCGGGAAGCGTGGCGCTTTCTCATAGCTCACGCTGTAGGTATCTCAGTTCGGTGTAGGTCGTT
CGCTCCAAGCTGGGCTGTGTGCACGAACCCCCCGTTCAGCCCGACCGCTGCGCCTTATCCGGTAACTATC
GTCTTGAGTCCAACCCGGTAAGACACGACTTATCGCCACTGGCAGCAGCCACTGGTAACAGGATTAGCAG
AGCGAGGTATGTAGGCGGTGCTACAGAGTTCTTGAAGTGGTGGCCTAACTACGGCTACACTAGAAGGACA
GTATTTGGTATCTGCGCTCTGCTGAAGCCAGTTACCTTCGGAAAAAGAGTTGGTAGCTCTTGATCCGGCA
AACAAACCACCGCTGGTAGCGGTGGTTTTTTTGTTTGCAAGCAGCAGATTACGCGCAGAAAAAAAGGATC
TCAAGAAGATCCTTTGATCTTTTCTACGGGGTCTGACGCTCAGTGGAACGAAAACTCACGTTAAGGGATT
TTGGTCATGAGATTATCAAAAAGGATCTTCACCTAGATCCTTTTAAATTAAAAATGAAGTTTTAAATCAA
TCTAAAGTATATATGAGTAAACTTGGTCTGACAGTTACCAATGCTTAATCAGTGAGGCACCTATCTCAGC
GATCTGTCTATTTCGTTCATCCATAGTTGCCTGACTCCCCGTCGTGTAGATAACTACGATACGGGAGGGC
TTACCATCTGGCCCCAGTGCTGCAATGATACCGCGAGACCCACGCTCACCGGCTCCAGATTTATCAGCAA
TAAACCAGCCAGCCGGAAGGGCCGAGCGCAGAAGTGGTCCTGCAACTTTATCCGCCTCCATCCAGTCTAT
TAATTGTTGCCGGGAAGCTAGAGTAAGTAGTTCGCCAGTTAATAGTTTGCGCAACGTTGTTGCCATTGCT
GCAGGCATCGTGGTGTCACGCTCGTCGTTTGGTATGGCTTCATTCAGCTCCGGTTCCCAACGATCAAGGC
GAGTTACATGATCCCCCATGTTGTGCAAAAAAGCGGTTAGCTCCTTCGGTCCTCCGATCGTTGTCAGAAG
TAAGTTGGCCGCAGTGTTATCACTCATGGTTATGGCAGCACTGCATAATTCTCTTACTGTCATGCCATCC
GTAAGATGCTTTTCTGTGACTGGTGAGTACTCAACCAAGTCATTCTGAGAATAGTGTATGCGGCGACCGA
GTTGCTCTTGCCCGGCGTCAACACGGGATAATACCGCGCCACATAGCAGAACTTTAAAAGTGCTCATCAT
TGGAAAACGTTCTTCGGGGCGAAAACTCTCAAGGATCTTACCGCTGTTGAGATCCAGTTCGATGTAACCC
ACTCGTGCACCCAACTGATCTTCAGCATCTTTTACTTTCACCAGCGTTTCTGGGTGAGCAAAAACAGGAA
GGCAAAATGCCGCAAAAAAGGGAATAAGGGCGACACGGAAATGTTGAATACTCATACTCTTCCTTTTTCA
ATATTATTGAAGCATTTATCAGGGTTATTGTCTCATGAGCGGATACATATTTGAATGTATTTAGAAAAAT
AAACAAATAGGGGTTCCGCGCACATTTCCCCGAAAAGTGCCACCTGACGTCTAAGAAACCATTATTATCA
TGACATTAACCTATAAAAATAGGCGTATCACGAGGCCCTTTCGTCTTCAAGAATTAGCTTGGCCATTGCA
TACGTTGTATCCATATCATAATATGTACATTTATATTGGCTCATGTCCAACATTACCGCCATGTTGACAT
TGATTATTGACTAGTTATTAATAGTAATCAATTACGGGGTCATTAGTTCATAGCCCATATATGGAGT
