>Addgene plasmid #37341 | pQC NLS YFP IX | addgene partial sequence | sequence record 50395 | pCEP-fwd 5'-AGAGCTCGTTTAGTGAACCG-3'
CATTGGAACGGACCTGCAGGAATTGATCCGCGGCCGCACCGGTAGGCCTCGTACGCTTAATTAACGGATC
CGCCACCATGACTGCTCCAAAGAAGAAGCGTAAGGTAATGGTGAGCAAGGGCGAGGAGCTGTTCACCGGG
GTGGTGCCCATCCTGGTCGAGCTGGACGGCGACGTAAACGGCCACAAGTTCAGCGTGTCCGGCGAGGGCG
AGGGCGATGCCACCTACGGCAAGCTGACCCTGAAGTTCATCTGCACCACCGGCAAGCTGCCCGTGCCCTG
GCCCACCCTCGTGACCACCTTCGGCTACGGCCTGCAGTGCTTCGCCCGCTACCCCGACCACATGAAGCAG
CACGACTTCTTCAAGTCCGCCATGCCCGAAGGCTACGTCCAGGAGCGCACCATCTTCTTCAAGGACGACG
GCAACTACAAGACCCGCGCCGAGGTGAAGTTCGAGGGCGACACCCTGGTGAACCGCATCGAGCTGAAGGG
CATCGACTTCAAGGAGGACGGCAACATCCTGGGGCACAAGCTGGAGTACAACTACAACAGCCAC
